>Addgene plasmid #88341 | pDONR223-ZNF134 | depositor partial sequence | sequence record 171945 | insert
ATGACTCTAGTCACAGCAGGAGGGGCTTGGACAGGCCCTGGTTGTTGGCATGAAGTGAAGGATGAAGAGT
CATCTTCTGAACAGAGCATTTCTATAGCAGTGTCACATGTTAATACTTCCAAGGCAGGTTTGCCCGCACA
GACGGCTCTCCCTTGTGACATATGTGGCCCCATCTTGAAAGATATTTTGCACCTGGATGAACACCAGGGT
ACACACCATGGACTGAAACTTCACACATGTGGGGCATGTGGGAGACAATTCTGGTTCAGTGCAAACCTTC
ATCAGTACCAGAAGTGTTACAGTATAGAGCAACCCTTAAGAAGGGATAAAAGTGAGGCCTCAATTGTGAA
GAACTGCACAGTTAGCAAAGAACCTCATCCGTCAGAGAAGCCCTTTACGTGTAAGGAGGAGCAGAAAAAC
TTCCAGGCTACTTTGGGTGGCTGCCAACAAAAGGCCATCCACAGTAAGAGGAAGACACACAGGAGCACTG
AGAGTGGGGATGCATTTCATGGTGAACAAATGCATTACAAGTGCAGTGAATGTGGGAAAGCTTTCAGCCG
CAAAGACACACTTGTCCAGCACCAGAGAATTCATAGTGGAGAGAAGCCTTATGAGTGCAGCGAATGTGGG
AAAGCCTTCAGCCGCAAAGCTACACTTGTCCAGCATCAGAGAATCCATACTGGAGAAAGGCCTTATGAAT
GCAGCGAATGTGGAAAAACCTTCAGTCGAAAAGACAACCTTACTCAGCACAAGAGAATCCACACTGGAGA
AATGCCTTATAAGTGCAATGAATGTGGGAAATATTTTAGCCATCACTCCAATCTAATTGTACACCAGAGA
GTTCACAATGGAGCAAGGCCTTATAAGTGCAGTGATTGTGGGAAAGTCTTCAGACACAAATCTACACTTG
TTCAGCATGAGAGTATTCACACTGGAGAAAATCCTTATGATTGCAGTGATTGTGGGAAATCCTTTGGCCA
CAAATACACCCTCATTAAACATCAGCGAATTCACACTGAGTCAAAGCCGTTTGAGTGCATTGAATGCGGG
AAATTCTTTAGTCGAAGTTCTGACTATATTGCACACCAGAGGGTTCACACTGGTGAAAGGCCTTTTGTGT
GCAGTAAATGTGGGAAAGACTTTATCAGAACCTCCCACCTTGTTCGACACCAAAGAGTTCACACTGGAGA
AAGGCCATATGAGTGCAGTGAATGTGGGAAGGCCTACAGCTTAAGCTCCCACCTCAATCGGCACCAGAAA
GTTCACACTGCAGGCAGGCTTTAG
