[The description below was written by a language model from this plasmid's Addgene catalogue record.]
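Description:
pDONR223-ZNF134 is a Gateway donor-backbone clone (functionally an entry clone) carrying the open reading frame of human ZNF134, a zinc finger protein classed as a transcription factor. The backbone is Invitrogen's pDONR223, listed at about 3 kb without insert, and the ZNF134 insert is recorded as 1284 bp. The plasmid is maintained at high copy number in standard E. coli cloning strains and is selected with spectinomycin. No feature table accompanies the record, so the origin of replication and the exact recombination sites are not itemised. As a Gateway-cloned construct in a pDONR backbone, the ORF would be expected to sit between attL-type sites produced by the BP recombination reaction, with M13 forward and reverse primer sites flanking the insert for sequence verification.

The vector has no stated promoter for driving ZNF134 expression, which is consistent with its role as a shuttle clone rather than an expression plasmid. Its purpose is to hand the ORF on, by LR recombination, to any compatible Gateway destination vector, which then supplies the promoter, tags and host-specific elements. One deliberate modification is noted: the last nucleotide of the stop codon has been removed, so that the reading frame stays open through the downstream recombination site and the protein can be fused to C-terminal tags or reporters provided by the destination vector. The clone belongs to the Human TFome Collection, a comprehensive library of human transcription factors assembled for cell fate engineering, and is described as part of the ORFeome-derived subset of that library.
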