Addgene plasmid #88341: pDONR223-ZNF134
Purpose: Donor Vector containing ZNF134 transcription factor, part of the Human TFome Collection
Depositing lab: Marc Vidal. Depositing organization: Dana-Farber Cancer Institute. Publication: A comprehensive library of human transcription factors for cell fate engineering. Ng AHM, Khoshakhlagh P, Rojo Arias JE, Pasquini G, Wang K, Swiersy A, Shipman SL, Appleton E, Kiaee K, Kohman RE, Vernet A, Dysart M, Leeper K, Saylor W, Huang JY, Graveline A, Taipale J, Hill DE, Vidal M, Melero-Martin JM, Busskamp V, Church GM. Nat Biotechnol. 2021 Apr;39(4):510-519. doi: 10.1038/s41587-020-0742-6. Epub 2020 Nov 30. PubMed 33257861.
Backbone
  Vector backbone: pDONR223
  Backbone manufacturer: Invitrogen
  Backbone size w/o insert (bp): 3000
  Vector type: Gateway Donor Vector
Growth in bacteria
  Bacterial resistance: Spectinomycin, 50 μg/mL
  Growth temperature: 37°C
  Growth strain: DH5alpha
  Copy number: High Copy
Gene/Insert
  Gene/Insert name: ZNF134
  Species: H. sapiens (human)
  Insert size (bp): 1284
  Mutation: Last nucleotide of stop codon removed to allow for Gateway C-terminal fusions
  Entrez Gene: ZNF134 (a.k.a. pHZ-15, MGC138499, MGC141970)
  Cloning method: Gateway Cloning
  Sequencing primers: 5′ M13F(-21); 3′ M13R
Terms and licenses: Academic/Nonprofit Terms; Industry Terms: Not Available to Industry
Depositor comments: Represents the ORFeome subset of the TFome
How to cite: pDONR223-ZNF134 was a gift from Marc Vidal (Addgene plasmid # 88341 ; http://n2t.net/addgene:88341 ; RRID:Addgene_88341)
